Addgene plasmid #141932: TFORF2122
Purpose: Lentiviral vector for overexpressing transcription factor ORFs with unique 24-bp barcodes. Barcodes facilitate identification of transcription factors in pooled screens.
Depositing lab: Feng Zhang. Depositing organization: Broad Institute. Publication: A transcription factor atlas of directed differentiation. Joung J, Ma S, Tay T, Geiger-Schuller KR, Kirchgatterer PC, Verdine VK, Guo B, Arias-Garcia MA, Allen WE, Singh A, Kuksenko O, Abudayyeh OO, Gootenberg JS, Fu Z, Macrae RK, Buenrostro JD, Regev A, Zhang F. Cell. 2023 Jan 5;186(1):209-229.e26. doi: 10.1016/j.cell.2022.11.026. PubMed 36608654.
Backbone
  Vector backbone: pLX_TRC317
  Backbone manufacturer: Broad Institute Genetic Perturbation Platform
  Backbone size w/o insert (bp): 8264
  Vector type: Mammalian Expression, Lentiviral
  Selectable markers: Puromycin
Growth in bacteria
  Bacterial resistance: Ampicillin, 100 μg/mL
  Growth temperature: 37°C
  Growth strain: NEB Stable
  Copy number: High Copy
Gene/Insert
  Gene/Insert name: ZNF563
  Species: H. sapiens (human)
  Insert size (bp): 791
  Entrez Gene: ZNF563 (a.k.a. FLJ34797)
  Promoter: EF1a
  Cloning method: Unknown
  Sequencing primers: 5′ GGGTGGAGACTGAAGTTAGGCCAG; 3′ CACATAGCGTAAAAGGAGCAACATAG
Terms and licenses: Academic/Nonprofit Terms; Industry Terms: Not Available to Industry
Depositor comments: XM_005259751,ENST00000595977 . The transcription factor ORF portion of this plasmid was synthesized by Genewiz. Please test multiple small colonies in case of plasmid recombination. To make this collection available in a timely manner, a portion of this collection was not fully sequenced by Addgene. If an Addgene verified full plasmid sequence is not available, please contact us prior to placing an order to request the full sequence.
How to cite: TFORF2122 was a gift from Feng Zhang (Addgene plasmid # 141932 ; http://n2t.net/addgene:141932 ; RRID:Addgene_141932)
