[The description below was written by a language model from this plasmid's Addgene catalogue record and pLannotate feature annotations shown in this document.]
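Description:
TFORF2122 is a lentiviral mammalian expression plasmid built on the pLX_TRC317 backbone and carrying the human zinc-finger gene ZNF563 as its transcription factor open reading frame. It belongs to a barcoded ORF collection in which each transcription factor is paired with a unique 24-bp barcode, so that the factor delivered to a cell can be identified by sequencing in pooled overexpression screens. In bacteria the plasmid is maintained through a high-copy ColE1/pUC-type origin and an ampicillin resistance gene. An f1 origin and remnants of lac and phage-promoter cloning sequence are also present in the backbone.

The viral portion has a third-generation, self-inactivating layout. An RSV promoter drives a truncated HIV-1 5' LTR, followed by the Ψ packaging signal with adjoining gag sequence, the Rev response element for nuclear export of the genomic RNA, a cPPT/CTS element, and a ΔU3 3' LTR that disables LTR promoter activity after integration. Two internal expression units sit between the LTRs. An SV40 early promoter drives puromycin N-acetyltransferase for selection of transduced cells, and a full EF-1α promoter drives the ZNF563 ORF, with a WPRE downstream to enhance transcript stability and expression.

The annotation matches ZNF563 over only part of the stated 791-bp insert. This may reflect the specific isoform cited in the depositor comments, but the record does not explain it. The barcode itself is not annotated as a feature, though a short U6 promoter-like fragment lies between the ORF and the WPRE. The depositor notes that the ORF was synthesized commercially and that the plasmid may be prone to recombination.
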