Features (pLannotate 1.2.2; 31 found; start..end, strand, type, name):
      5..231     +  promoter       RSV promoter: Rous sarcoma virus enhancer/promoter
    232..412     +  LTR            5' LTR (truncated): truncated 5' long terminal repeat (LTR) from HIV-1
    459..584     +  misc_feature   HIV-1 Ψ: packaging signal of human immunodeficiency virus type 1
    568..931     +  CDS            HIV-1 gag (fragment): gag protein from human immunodeficiency virus 1; gag
   1077..1310    +  misc_feature   RRE: The Rev response element (RRE) of HIV-1 allows for Rev-dependent mRNA export from the nucleus to the cytoplasm.
   1687..1713    +  CDS            Rev (fragment): human immunodeficiency virus 1 (HIV-1) Rev protein; rev; enhances nuclear export of unspliced and incompletely spliced viral mRNAs
   1720..1743    +  promoter       SV40 promoter (fragment): SV40 early promoter
   1744..1815    +  promoter       SV40 promoter (fragment): SV40 enhancer and early promoter
   1839..1974    +  rep_origin     SV40 ori: SV40 origin of replication
   2020..2616    +  CDS            PuroR (fragment): puromycin N-acetyltransferase; pac from Streptomyces; confers resistance to puromycin
   2665..2782    +  misc_feature   cPPT/CTS: central polypurine tract and central termination sequence of HIV-1
   2847..2913    +  CDS            small t antigen (fragment): SV40 (simian virus 40) small t antigen
   2920..4098    +  promoter       EF-1α promoter: strong constitutive promoter for human elongation factor EF-1α
   4115..4636    +  CDS            ZNF563 (fragment): ZN563_HUMAN - Experimental evidence at protein level: Swiss-Prot protein existence level 1. May be involved in transcriptional regulation. From Homo sapiens (Human).
   4817..4870    +  promoter       U6 promoter (fragment): RNA polymerase III promoter for human U6 snRNA
   4912..5500    +  misc_feature   WPRE: woodchuck hepatitis virus posttranscriptional regulatory element
   5551..5570    +  misc_feature   cPPT/CTS (fragment): central polypurine tract and central termination sequence of HIV-1
   5572..5805    +  LTR            3' LTR (ΔU3): self-inactivating 3' long terminal repeat (LTR) from HIV-1
   5883..6004    +  polyA_signal   SV40 poly(A) signal: SV40 polyadenylation signal
   6044..6179    +  rep_origin     SV40 ori: SV40 origin of replication
   6200..6218    -  promoter       T7 promoter: promoter for bacteriophage T7 RNA polymerase
   6226..6381    +  CDS            lacZα (fragment): LacZα fragment of β-galactosidase; lacZ fragment
   6386..6814    +  rep_origin     f1 ori (sequence partly withheld): f1 bacteriophage origin of replication; arrow indicates direction of (+) strand synthesis
   6867..6971    +  promoter       AmpR promoter: bla
   6972..7832    +  CDS            AmpR: β-lactamase; bla; confers resistance to ampicillin, carbenicillin, and related antibiotics
   8003..8591    +  rep_origin     ori: high-copy-number ColE1/pMB1/pBR322/pUC origin of replication
   8774..8866    +  CDS            lacI (fragment): lac repressor; lacI; The lac repressor binds to the lac operator to inhibit transcription in E. coli. This inhibition can be relieved by adding lactose or isopropyl-β-D-thiogalactopyranoside (IPTG).
   8879..8900    +  protein_bind   CAP binding site: CAP binding activates transcription in the presence of cAMP. E. coli catabolite activator protein
   8915..8945    +  promoter       lac promoter: promoter for the E. coli lac operon
   8953..8969    +  protein_bind   lac operator: The lac repressor binds to the lac operator to inhibit transcription in E. coli. This inhibition can be relieved by adding lactose or isopropyl-β-D-thiogalactopyranoside (IPTG). lac repressor encoded by lacI
   9014..9032    +  promoter       T3 promoter: promoter for bacteriophage T3 RNA polymerase
>Addgene plasmid #141932 | TFORF2122 | addgene full sequence | sequence record 415084 | Addgene NGS Result
TTAATGTAGTCTTATGCAATACTCTTGTAGTCTTGCAACATGGTAACGATGAGTTAGCAACATGCCTTAC
AAGGAGAGAAAAAGCACCGTGCATGCCGATTGGTGGAAGTAAGGTGGTACGATCGTGCCTTATTAGGAAG
GCAACAGACGGGTCTGACATGGATTGGACGAACCACTGAATTGCCGCATTGCAGAGATATTGTATTTAAG
TGCCTAGCTCGATACATAAACGGGTCTCTCTGGTTAGACCAGATCTGAGCCTGGGAGCTCTCTGGCTAAC
TAGGGAACCCACTGCTTAAGCCTCAATAAAGCTTGCCTTGAGTGCTTCAAGTAGTGTGTGCCCGTCTGTT
GTGTGACTCTGGTAACTAGAGATCCCTCAGACCCTTTTAGTCAGTGTGGAAAATCTCTAGCAGTGGCGCC
CGAACAGGGACTTGAAAGCGAAAGGGAAACCAGAGGAGCTCTCTCGACGCAGGACTCGGCTTGCTGAAGC
GCGCACGGCAAGAGGCGAGGGGCGGCGACTGGTGAGTACGCCAAAAATTTTGACTAGCGGAGGCTAGAAG
GAGAGAGATGGGTGCGAGAGCGTCAGTATTAAGCGGGGGAGAATTAGATCGCGATGGGAAAAAATTCGGT
TAAGGCCAGGGGGAAAGAAAAAATATAAATTAAAACATATAGTATGGGCAAGCAGGGAGCTAGAACGATT
CGCAGTTAATCCTGGCCTGTTAGAAACATCAGAAGGCTGTAGACAAATACTGGGACAGCTACAACCATCC
CTTCAGACAGGATCAGAAGAACTTAGATCATTATATAATACAGTAGCAACCCTCTATTGTGTGCATCAAA
GGATAGAGATAAAAGACACCAAGGAAGCTTTAGACAAGATAGAGGAAGAGCAAAACAAAAGTAAGACCAC
CGCACAGCAAGCGGCCGCTGATCTTCAGACCTGGAGGAGGAGATATGAGGGACAATTGGAGAAGTGAATT
ATATAAATATAAAGTAGTAAAAATTGAACCATTAGGAGTAGCACCCACCAAGGCAAAGAGAAGAGTGGTG
CAGAGAGAAAAAAGAGCAGTGGGAATAGGAGCTTTGTTCCTTGGGTTCTTGGGAGCAGCAGGAAGCACTA
TGGGCGCAGCGTCAATGACGCTGACGGTACAGGCCAGACAATTATTGTCTGGTATAGTGCAGCAGCAGAA
CAATTTGCTGAGGGCTATTGAGGCGCAACAGCATCTGTTGCAACTCACAGTCTGGGGCATCAAGCAGCTC
CAGGCAAGAATCCTGGCTGTGGAAAGATACCTAAAGGATCAACAGCTCCTGGGGATTTGGGGTTGCTCTG
GAAAACTCATTTGCACCACTGCTGTGCCTTGGAATGCTAGTTGGAGTAATAAATCTCTGGAACAGATTTG
GAATCACACGACCTGGATGGAGTGGGACAGAGAAATTAACAATTACACAAGCTTAATACACTCCTTAATT
GAAGAATCGCAAAACCAGCAAGAAAAGAATGAACAAGAATTATTGGAATTAGATAAATGGGCAAGTTTGT
GGAATTGGTTTAACATAACAAATTGGCTGTGGTATATAAAATTATTCATAATGATAGTAGGAGGCTTGGT
AGGTTTAAGAATAGTTTTTGCTGTACTTTCTATAGTGAATAGAGTTAGGCAGGGATATTCACCATTATCG
TTTCAGACCCACCTCCCAACCCCGAGGGGACCCATGCATTGCATCTCAATTAGTCAGCAACCAGGTGTGG
AAAGTCCCCAGGCTCCCCAGCAGGCAGAAGTATGCAAAGCATGCGTCTCAATTAGTCAGCAACCATAGTC
CCGCCCCTAACTCCGCCCATCCCGCCCCTAACTCCGCCCAGTTCCGCCCATTCTCCGCCCCATGGCTGAC
TAATTTTTTTTATTTATGCAGAGGCCGAGGCCGCCTCGGCCTCTGAGCTATTCCAGAAGTAGTGAGGAGG
CTTTTTTGGAGGCCTAGGCTTTTGCAAAAAGCTTTCTAGAGGTACCACCGGAGCTTACCATGACCGAGTA
CAAGCCCACGGTGCGCCTCGCCACCCGCGACGACGTCCCCAGGGCCGTACGCACCCTCGCCGCCGCGTTC
GCCGACTACCCCGCCACGCGCCACACCGTCGATCCGGACCGCCACATCGAGCGGGTCACCGAGCTGCAAG
AACTCTTCCTCACGCGCGTCGGGCTCGACATCGGCAAGGTGTGGGTCGCGGACGACGGCGCCGCCGTGGC
GGTCTGGACCACGCCGGAGAGCGTCGAAGCGGGGGCGGTGTTCGCCGAGATCGGCCCGCGCATGGCCGAG
TTGAGCGGTTCCCGGCTGGCCGCGCAGCAACAGATGGAAGGCCTCCTGGCGCCGCACCGGCCCAAGGAGC
CCGCGTGGTTCCTGGCCACCGTCGGCGTCTCGCCCGACCACCAGGGCAAGGGTCTGGGCAGCGCCGTCGT
GCTCCCCGGAGTGGAGGCGGCCGAGCGCGCCGGGGTGCCCGCCTTCCTGGAGACCTCCGCGCCCCGCAAC
CTCCCCTTCTACGAGCGGCTCGGCTTCACCGTCACCGCCGACGTCGAGGTGCCCGAAGGACCGCGCACCT
GGTGCATGACCCGCAAGCCCGGTGCCAGTTAACGAATTCTAGATCTTGAGACAAATGGCAGTATTCATCC
ACAATTTTAAAAGAAAAGGGGGGATTGGGGGGTACAGTGCAGGGGAAAGAATAGTAGACATAATAGCAAC
AGACATACAAACTAAAGAATTACAAAAACAAATTACAAAAATTCAAAATTTTCGGGTTTATTACAGGGAC
AGCAGAGATCCACTTTGGCGCCGGCTCGAGGCCTGCAGGTGCAAAGATGGATAAAGTTTTAAACAGAGAG
GAATCTTTGCAGCTAATGGACCTTCTAGGTCTTGAAAGGAGTGGGAATTGGCTCCGGTGCCCGTCAGTGG
GCAGAGCGCACATCGCCCACAGTCCCCGAGAAGTTGGGGGGAGGGGTCGGCAATTGAACCGGTGCCTAGA
GAAGGTGGCGCGGGGTAAACTGGGAAAGTGATGTCGTGTACTGGCTCCGCCTTTTTCCCGAGGGTGGGGG
AGAACCGTATATAAGTGCAGTAGTCGCCGTGAACGTTCTTTTTCGCAACGGGTTTGCCGCCAGAACACAG
GTAAGTGCCGTGTGTGGTTCCCGCGGGCCTGGCCTCTTTACGGGTTATGGCCCTTGCGTGCCTTGAATTA
CTTCCACCTGGCTGCAGTACGTGATTCTTGATCCCGAGCTTCGGGTTGGAAGTGGGTGGGAGAGTTCGAG
GCCTTGCGCTTAAGGAGCCCCTTCGCCTCGTGCTTGAGTTGAGGCCTGGCCTGGGCGCTGGGGCCGCCGC
GTGCGAATCTGGTGGCACCTTCGCGCCTGTCTCGCTGCTTTCGATAAGTCTCTAGCCATTTAAAATTTTT
GATGACCTGCTGCGACGCTTTTTTTCTGGCAAGATAGTCTTGTAAATGCGGGCCAAGATCTGCACACTGG
TATTTCGGTTTTTGGGGCCGCGGGCGGCGACGGGGCCCGTGCGTCCCAGCGCACATGTTCGGCGAGGCGG
GGCCTGCGAGCGCGGCCACCGAGAATCGGACGGGGGTAGTCTCAAGCTGGCCGGCCTGCTCTGGTGCCTG
GCCTCGCGCCGCCGTGTATCGCCCCGCCCTGGGCGGCAAGGCTGGCCCGGTCGGCACCAGTTGCGTGAGC
GGAAAGATGGCCGCTTCCCGGCCCTGCTGCAGGGAGCTCAAAATGGAGGACGCGGCGCTCGGGAGAGCGG
GCGGGTGAGTCACCCACACAAAGGAAAAGGGCCTTTCCGTCCTCAGCCGTCGCTTCATGTGACTCCACGG
AGTACCGGGCGCCGTCCAGGCACCTCGATTAGTTCTCGAGCTTTTGGAGTACGTCGTCTTTAGGTTGGGG
GGAGGGGTTTTATGCGATGGAGTTTCCCCACACTGAGTGGGTGGAGACTGAAGTTAGGCCAGCTTGGCAC
TTGATGTAATTCTCCTTGGAATTTGCCCTTTTTGAGTTTGGATCTTGGTTCATTCTCAAGCCTCAGACAG
TGGTTCAAAGTTTTTTTCTTCCATTTCAGGTGTCGTGAGGCTAGCACCGCCACCATGGACGCAGTGGCCT
TTGAGGATGTGGCTGTGAACTTCACCCAGGAGGAATGGGCTTTGCTGGGTCCATCACAGAAGAATTTATA
CAGATATGTGATGCAAGAAACCATCAGGAACCTGGACTGTATAAGAATGATATGGGAAGAACAGAATACT
GAAGATCAGTACAAAAATCCTAGGAGAAATCTAAGATGTCATATGGTAGAGAGATTCAGTGAAAGTAAAG
ACAGTAGTCAGTGTGGAGAAACATTTAGCCTCATTCGAGATAGTATTGTGAACAACAGCATTTGTCCTGG
AGAAGATCCATGTCAAAGCGCTGAGTGTGAAGAAGTCATAATGGGTCATTTATCCCTTAATAGCCACATC
AGAGTTGATTCTGGACACAAACCACATGAGTATCAGGAATATGGAGAGAAGCCACATACACATAAACAAC
GTGGGAAAGCCTTCAGTTACCATCACTCCTTTCAGTCGCGTGGAAGGCCTCACACTGGAAAGAAACGCTA
TGAGTGTAAGGAATGTGGAAAAACCTTCAGTTCTCGTAGAAACCTTCGAAGACACATGGTAGTGCAAGGT
GGAAATAGACCTTATAAATTTCCTATCGAAGACATGAGAGAATGCACACTGGGGAGAAACCGTATGAATG
TAAGCAGTGTTCTAAAGCCTTGCCTGATTCCAGTTCCTATATAGTAATGAACTAGTCCGTAACTTGAAAG
TATTTCGATTTCTTGGCTTTATATATCTTGTGGAAAGGACGAGTATATGGGTTGTTGCCAATAATAACGC
GTTAAGTCGACAATCAACCTCTGGATTACAAAATTTGTGAAAGATTGACTGGTATTCTTAACTATGTTGC
TCCTTTTACGCTATGTGGATACGCTGCTTTAATGCCTTTGTATCATGCTATTGCTTCCCGTATGGCTTTC
ATTTTCTCCTCCTTGTATAAATCCTGGTTGCTGTCTCTTTATGAGGAGTTGTGGCCCGTTGTCAGGCAAC
GTGGCGTGGTGTGCACTGTGTTTGCTGACGCAACCCCCACTGGTTGGGGCATTGCCACCACCTGTCAGCT
CCTTTCCGGGACTTTCGCTTTCCCCCTCCCTATTGCCACGGCGGAACTCATCGCCGCCTGCCTTGCCCGC
TGCTGGACAGGGGCTCGGCTGTTGGGCACTGACAATTCCGTGGTGTTGTCGGGGAAATCATCGTCCTTTC
CTTGGCTGCTCGCCTGTGTTGCCACCTGGATTCTGCGCGGGACGTCCTTCTGCTACGTCCCTTCGGCCCT
CAATCCAGCGGACCTTCCTTCCCGCGGCCTGCTGCCGGCTCTGCGGCCTCTTCCGCGTCTTCGCCTTCGC
CCTCAGACGAGTCGGATCTCCCTTTGGGCCGCCTCCCCGCGTCGACTTTAAGACCAATGACTTACAAGGC
AGCTGTAGATCTTAGCCACTTTTTAAAAGAAAAGGGGGGACTGGAAGGGCTAATTCACTCCCAACGAAGA
CAAGATCTGCTTTTTGCTTGTACTGGGTCTCTCTGGTTAGACCAGATCTGAGCCTGGGAGCTCTCTGGCT
AACTAGGGAACCCACTGCTTAAGCCTCAATAAAGCTTGCCTTGAGTGCTTCAAGTAGTGTGTGCCCGTCT
GTTGTGTGACTCTGGTAACTAGAGATCCCTCAGACCCTTTTAGTCAGTGTGGAAAATCTCTAGCAGTACG
TATAGTAGTTCATGTCATCTTATTATTCAGTATTTATAACTTGCAAAGAAATGAATATCAGAGAGTGAGA
GGAACTTGTTTATTGCAGCTTATAATGGTTACAAATAAAGCAATAGCATCACAAATTTCACAAATAAAGC
ATTTTTTTCACTGCATTCTAGTTGTGGTTTGTCCAAACTCATCAATGTATCTTATCATGTCTGGCTCTAG
CTATCCCGCCCCTAACTCCGCCCATCCCGCCCCTAACTCCGCCCAGTTCCGCCCATTCTCCGCCCCATGG
CTGACTAATTTTTTTTATTTATGCAGAGGCCGAGGCCGCCTCGGCCTCTGAGCTATTCCAGAAGTAGTGA
GGAGGCTTTTTTGGAGGCCTAGGGACGTACCCAATTCGCCCTATAGTGAGTCGTATTACGCGCGCTCACT
GGCCGTCGTTTTACAACGTCGTGACTGGGAAAACCCTGGCGTTACCCAACTTAATCGCCTTGCAGCACAT
CCCCCTTTCGCCAGCTGGCGTAATAGCGAAGAGGCCCGCACCGATCGCCCTTCCCAACAGTTGCGCAGCC
TGAATGGCGAATGGG
[124 nt withheld, positions 6386-6509]
C
[91 nt withheld, positions 6511-6601]
A
[49 nt withheld, positions 6603-6651]
CCTTTGACGTTGGAGTCCACGTTCTTT
[37 nt withheld, positions 6679-6715]
ACCCTATCTCGGTCTATTCTTTTGATTTATAAGGGATTTTGCCGATTTCGGCCTATTGGTTAAAAAATGA
GCTGATTTAACAAAAATTTAACGCGAATTTTAACAAAATATTAACGCTTACAATTTAGGTGGCACTTTTC
GGGGAAATGTGCGCGGAACCCCTATTTGTTTATTTTTCTAAATACATTCAAATATGTATCCGCTCATGAG
ACAATAACCCTGATAAATGCTTCAATAATATTGAAAAAGGAAGAGTATGAGTATTCAACATTTCCGTGTC
GCCCTTATTCCCTTTTTTGCGGCATTTTGCCTTCCTGTTTTTGCTCACCCAGAAACGCTGGTGAAAGTAA
AAGATGCTGAAGATCAGTTGGGTGCACGAGTGGGTTACATCGAACTGGATCTCAACAGCGGTAAGATCCT
TGAGAGTTTTCGCCCCGAAGAACGTTTTCCAATGATGAGCACTTTTAAAGTTCTGCTATGTGGCGCGGTA
TTATCCCGTATTGACGCCGGGCAAGAGCAACTCGGTCGCCGCATACACTATTCTCAGAATGACTTGGTTG
AGTACTCACCAGTCACAGAAAAGCATCTTACGGATGGCATGACAGTAAGAGAATTATGCAGTGCTGCCAT
AACCATGAGTGATAACACTGCGGCCAACTTACTTCTGACAACGATCGGAGGACCGAAGGAGCTAACCGCT
TTTTTGCACAACATGGGGGATCATGTAACTCGCCTTGATCGTTGGGAACCGGAGCTGAATGAAGCCATAC
CAAACGACGAGCGTGACACCACGATGCCTGTAGCAATGGCAACAACGTTGCGCAAACTATTAACTGGCGA
ACTACTTACTCTAGCTTCCCGGCAACAATTAATAGACTGGATGGAGGCGGATAAAGTTGCAGGACCACTT
CTGCGCTCGGCCCTTCCGGCTGGCTGGTTTATTGCTGATAAATCTGGAGCCGGTGAGCGTGGGTCTCGCG
GTATCATTGCAGCACTGGGGCCAGATGGTAAGCCCTCCCGTATCGTAGTTATCTACACGACGGGGAGTCA
GGCAACTATGGATGAACGAAATAGACAGATCGCTGAGATAGGTGCCTCACTGATTAAGCATTGGTAACTG
TCAGACCAAGTTTACTCATATATACTTTAGATTGATTTAAAACTTCATTTTTAATTTAAAAGGATCTAGG
TGAAGATCCTTTTTGATAATCTCATGACCAAAATCCCTTAACGTGAGTTTTCGTTCCACTGAGCGTCAGA
CCCCGTAGAAAAGATCAAAGGATCTTCTTGAGATCCTTTTTTTCTGCGCGTAATCTGCTGCTTGCAAACA
AAAAAACCACCGCTACCAGCGGTGGTTTGTTTGCCGGATCAAGAGCTACCAACTCTTTTTCCGAAGGTAA
CTGGCTTCAGCAGAGCGCAGATACCAAATACTGTTCTTCTAGTGTAGCCGTAGTTAGGCCACCACTTCAA
GAACTCTGTAGCACCGCCTACATACCTCGCTCTGCTAATCCTGTTACCAGTGGCTGCTGCCAGTGGCGAT
AAGTCGTGTCTTACCGGGTTGGACTCAAGACGATAGTTACCGGATAAGGCGCAGCGGTCGGGCTGAACGG
GGGGTTCGTGCACACAGCCCAGCTTGGAGCGAACGACCTACACCGAACTGAGATACCTACAGCGTGAGCT
ATGAGAAAGCGCCACGCTTCCCGAAGGGAGAAAGGCGGACAGGTATCCGGTAAGCGGCAGGGTCGGAACA
GGAGAGCGCACGAGGGAGCTTCCAGGGGGAAACGCCTGGTATCTTTATAGTCCTGTCGGGTTTCGCCACC
TCTGACTTGAGCGTCGATTTTTGTGATGCTCGTCAGGGGGGCGGAGCCTATGGAAAAACGCCAGCAACGC
GGCCTTTTTACGGTTCCTGGCCTTTTGCTGGCCTTTTGCTCACATGTTCTTTCCTGCGTTATCCCCTGAT
TCTGTGGATAACCGTATTACCGCCTTTGAGTGAGCTGATACCGCTCGCCGCAGCCGAACGACCGAGCGCA
GCGAGTCAGTGAGCGAGGAAGCGGAAGAGCGCCCAATACGCAAACCGCCTCTCCCCGCGCGTTGGCCGAT
TCATTAATGCAGCTGGCACGACAGGTTTCCCGACTGGAAAGCGGGCAGTGAGCGCAACGCAATTAATGTG
AGTTAGCTCACTCATTAGGCACCCCAGGCTTTACACTTTATGCTTCCGGCTCGTATGTTGTGTGGAATTG
TGAGCGGATAACAATTTCACACAGGAAACAGCTATGACCATGATTACGCCAAGCGCGCAATTAACCCTCA
CTAAAGGGAACAAAAGCTGGAGCTGCAAGC
