>Addgene plasmid #141932 | TFORF2122 | depositor partial sequence | sequence record 277933 | Insert
ACCGCCACCATGGACGCAGTGGCCTTTGAGGATGTGGCTGTGAACTTCACCCAGGAGGAATGGGCTTTGC
TGGGTCCATCACAGAAGAATTTATACAGATATGTGATGCAAGAAACCATCAGGAACCTGGACTGTATAAG
AATGATATGGGAAGAACAGAATACTGAAGATCAGTACAAAAATCCTAGGAGAAATCTAAGATGTCATATG
GTAGAGAGATTCAGTGAAAGTAAAGACAGTAGTCAGTGTGGAGAAACATTTAGCCTCATTCGAGATAGTA
TTGTGAACAACAGCATTTGTCCTGGAGAAGATCCATGTCAAAGCGCTGAGTGTGAAGAAGTCATAATGGG
TCATTTATCCCTTAATAGCCACATCAGAGTTGATTCTGGACACAAACCACATGAGTATCAGGAATATGGA
GAGAAGCCACATACACATAAACAACGTGGGAAAGCCTTCAGTTACCATCACTCCTTTCAGTCGCGTGGAA
GGCCTCACACTGGAAAGAAACGCTATGAGTGTAAGGAATGTGGAAAAACCTTCAGTTCTCGTAGAAACCT
TCGAAGACACATGGTAGTGCAAGGTGGAAATAGACCTTATAAATTTCCTATCGAAGACATGAGAGAATGC
ACACTGGGGAGAAACCGTATGAATGTAAGCAGTGTTCTAAAGCCTTGCCTGATTCCAGTTCCTATATAGT
AATGAACTAGTCCGTAACTTGAAAGTATTTCGATTTCTTGGCTTTATATATCTTGTGGAAAGGACGAGTA
TATGGGTTGTTGCCAATAATA
