>Addgene plasmid #141932 | TFORF2122 | depositor partial sequence | sequence record 277934 | Barcode
GTATATGGGTTGTTGCCAATAATA
